Addgene plasmid #113837: pCAGGS-mTagBFP2-T2A-iCre
Purpose: Monomeric TagBFP2 and iCre recombinase
Depositing lab: Mario Capecchi. Depositing organization: University of Utah.
Backbone
  Vector backbone: pCAGGS
  Vector type: Mammalian Expression
Growth in bacteria
  Bacterial resistance: Ampicillin, 100 μg/mL
  Growth temperature: 30°C
  Growth strain: DH10B
  Copy number: High Copy
Gene/Insert
  Gene/Insert name: mTagBFP2-T2A-iCre
Terms and licenses: Academic/Nonprofit Terms; Industry Terms: Not Available to Industry
Depositor comments: Please note that iCre in this plasmid has an extra Valine upstream of the SV40 nuclear localization signal that does not affect the function. We have also deposited a version of this plasmid without the extra Valine, plasmid #125822.
How to cite: pCAGGS-mTagBFP2-T2A-iCre was a gift from Mario Capecchi (Addgene plasmid # 113837 ; http://n2t.net/addgene:113837 ; RRID:Addgene_113837)
