[The description below was written by a language model from this plasmid's Addgene catalogue record and pLannotate feature annotations shown in this document.]
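Description:
pCAGGS-mTagBFP2-T2A-iCre is a mammalian expression plasmid of about 6.6 kb built on the pCAGGS backbone. It co-expresses a blue fluorescent protein and the codon-improved Cre recombinase iCre. In bacteria it is maintained through a high-copy ColE1/pUC-type origin and selected with ampicillin through the β-lactamase gene and its native promoter. The backbone also carries remnants of lac regulatory sequence (lac promoter, operator, CAP site and short lacI fragments). An SV40 origin with an adjacent SV40 poly(A) signal is also present, and this origin can support episomal replication in cells that supply large T antigen.

Expression is driven by the composite CAG promoter, annotated here as the CMV immediate-early enhancer, the chicken β-actin promoter and a chimeric chicken β-actin/rabbit β-globin intron. This arrangement gives strong, broadly active transcription in mammalian cells. The short HBB fragment called just upstream of the insert is most likely residual β-globin exon sequence from this promoter cassette rather than a functional coding element. The single open reading frame encodes monomeric mTagBFP2 followed by iCre and ends at the rabbit β-globin polyadenylation signal. The T2A peptide named in the construct title is not annotated separately, but it presumably lies in the gap between the two coding regions. There it would cause ribosomal skipping, so that the two proteins are produced separately from one transcript.

According to the depositor, iCre carries an SV40 nuclear localization signal preceded by an extra valine that does not affect function, and a version without this residue was deposited separately. The design lets blue fluorescence mark the cells that receive Cre, which suits identifying or sorting transfected cells in experiments on loxP-flanked alleles or reporters, although the record gives no specific application.
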