Features (pLannotate 1.2.2; 18 found; start..end, strand, type, name):
     11..390     +  enhancer       CMV enhancer: human cytomegalovirus immediate early enhancer
    392..669     +  promoter       chicken β-actin promoter: No description available
    670..1686    +  intron         chimeric intron: chimera between introns from chicken β-actin and rabbit β-globin
   1684..1740    +  CDS            HBB (fragment): HBB_LEPEU - Experimental evidence at protein level: Swiss-Prot protein existence level 1. Involved in oxygen transport from the lung to the various peripheral tissues. From Lepus europaeus (European hare).
   1744..2454    +  CDS            mTagBFP2: mTagBFP2 is a basic (constitutively fluorescent) blue fluorescent protein published in 2011, derived from Entacmaea quadricolor. It is reported to be a very rapidly-maturing monomer with very low acid sensitivity.
   2575..3600    +  CDS            cre: RECR_BPP1 - Experimental evidence at protein level: Swiss-Prot protein existence level 1. Catalyzes site-specific recombination between two 34-base- pair LOXP sites. Its role is to maintain the phage genome as a monomeric unit-copy plasmid in the lysogenic state. From Escherichia phage P1 (Bacteriophage P1).
   3683..3738    +  polyA_signal   β-globin poly(A) signal: rabbit β-globin polyadenylation signal (Gil and Proudfoot, 1987)
   4123..4139    -  protein_bind   lac operator: The lac repressor binds to the lac operator to inhibit transcription in E. coli. This inhibition can be relieved by adding lactose or isopropyl-β-D-thiogalactopyranoside (IPTG). lac repressor encoded by lacI
   4147..4177    -  promoter       lac promoter: promoter for the E. coli lac operon
   4192..4213    -  protein_bind   CAP binding site: CAP binding activates transcription in the presence of cAMP. E. coli catabolite activator protein
   4226..4265    -  CDS            lacI (fragment): lac repressor; lacI; The lac repressor binds to the lac operator to inhibit transcription in E. coli. This inhibition can be relieved by adding lactose or isopropyl-β-D-thiogalactopyranoside (IPTG).
   4272..4294    +  promoter       SV40 promoter (fragment): SV40 enhancer and early promoter
   4318..4453    +  rep_origin     SV40 ori: SV40 origin of replication
   4473..4607    +  polyA_signal   SV40 poly(A) signal: SV40 polyadenylation signal
   4609..4663    -  CDS            lacI (fragment): lac repressor; lacI; The lac repressor binds to the lac operator to inhibit transcription in E. coli. This inhibition can be relieved by adding lactose or isopropyl-β-D-thiogalactopyranoside (IPTG).
   4846..5434    -  rep_origin     ori: high-copy-number ColE1/pMB1/pBR322/pUC origin of replication
   5605..6465    -  CDS            AmpR: β-lactamase; bla; confers resistance to ampicillin, carbenicillin, and related antibiotics
   6466..6570    -  promoter       AmpR promoter: bla
>Addgene plasmid #113837 | pCAGGS-mTagBFP2-T2A-iCre | addgene full sequence | sequence record 222246 | Addgene NGS Result
CACCTGGGTCGACATTGATTATTGACTAGTTATTAATAGTAATCAATTACGGGGTCATTAGTTCATAGCC
CATATATGGAGTTCCGCGTTACATAACTTACGGTAAATGGCCCGCCTGGCTGACCGCCCAACGACCCCCG
CCCATTGACGTCAATAATGACGTATGTTCCCATAGTAACGCCAATAGGGACTTTCCATTGACGTCAATGG
GTGGAGTATTTACGGTAAACTGCCCACTTGGCAGTACATCAAGTGTATCATATGCCAAGTACGCCCCCTA
TTGACGTCAATGACGGTAAATGGCCCGCCTGGCATTATGCCCAGTACATGACCTTATGGGACTTTCCTAC
TTGGCAGTACATCTACGTATTAGTCATCGCTATTACCATGGTCGAGGTGAGCCCCACGTTCTGCTTCACT
CTCCCCATCTCCCCCCCCTCCCCACCCCCAATTTTGTATTTATTTATTTTTTAATTATTTTGTGCAGCGA
TGGGGGCGGGGGGGGGGGGGGGGCGCGCGCCAGGCGGGGCGGGGCGGGGCGAGGGGCGGGGCGGGGCGAG
GCGGAGAGGTGCGGCGGCAGCCAATCAGAGCGGCGCGCTCCGAAAGTTTCCTTTTATGGCGAGGCGGCGG
CGGCGGCGGCCCTATAAAAAGCGAAGCGCGCGGCGGGCGGGAGTCGCTGCGCGCTGCCTTCGCCCCGTGC
CCCGCTCCGCCGCCGCCTCGCGCCGCCCGCCCCGGCTCTGACTGACCGCGTTACTCCCACAGGTGAGCGG
GCGGGACGGCCCTTCTCCTCCGGGCTGTAATTAGCGCTTGGTTTAATGACGGCTTGTTTCTTTTCTGTGG
CTGCGTGAAAGCCTTGAGGGGCTCCGGGAGGGCCCTTTGTGCGGGGGGAGCGGCTCGGGGGGTGCGTGCG
TGTGTGTGTGCGTGGGGAGCGCCGCGTGCGGCTCCGCGCTGCCCGGCGGCTGTGAGCGCTGCGGGCGCGG
CGCGGGGCTTTGTGCGCTCCGCAGTGTGCGCGAGGGGAGCGCGGCCGGGGGCGGTGCCCCGCGGTGCGGG
GGGGGCTGCGAGGGGAACAAAGGCTGCGTGCGGGGTGTGTGCGTGGGGGGGTGAGCAGGGGGTGTGGGCG
CGTCGGTCGGGCTGCAACCCCCCCTGCACCCCCCTCCCCGAGTTGCTGAGCACGGCCCGGCTTCGGGTGC
GGGGCTCCGTACGGGGCGTGGCGCGGGGCTCGCCGTGCCGGGCGGGGGGTGGCGGCAGGTGGGGGTGCCG
GGCGGGGCGGGGCCGCCTCGGGCCGGGGAGGGCTCGGGGGAGGGGCGCGGCGGCCCCCGGAGCGCCGGCG
GCTGTCGAGGCGCGGCGAGCCGCAGCCATTGCCTTTTATGGTAATCGTGCGAGAGGGCGCAGGGACTTCC
TTTGTCCCAAATCTGTGCGGAGCCGAAATCTGGGAGGCGCCGCCGCACCCCCTCTAGCGGGCGCGGGGCG
AAGCGGTGCGGCGCCGGCAGGAAGGAAATGGGCGGGGAGGGCCTTCGTGCGTCGCCGCGCCGCCGTCCCC
TTCTCCCTCTCCAGCCTCGGGGCTGTCCGCGGGGGGACGGCTGCCTTCGGGGGGGACGGGGCAGGGCGGG
GTTCGGCTTCTGGCGTGTGACCGGCGGCTCTAGAGCCTCTGCTAACCATGTTCATGCCTTCTTCTTTTTC
CTACAGCTCCTGGGCAACGTGCTGGTTATTGTGCTGTCTCATCATTTTGGCAAAGAATTCGCCATGGTGT
CTAAGGGCGAAGAGCTGATTAAGGAGAACATGCACATGAAGCTGTACATGGAGGGCACCGTGGACAACCA
TCACTTCAAGTGCACATCCGAGGGCGAAGGCAAGCCCTACGAGGGCACCCAGACCATGAGAATCAAGGTG
GTCGAGGGCGGCCCTCTCCCCTTCGCCTTCGACATCCTGGCTACTAGCTTCCTCTACGGCAGCAAGACCT
TCATCAACCACACCCAGGGCATCCCCGACTTCTTCAAGCAGTCCTTCCCTGAGGGCTTCACATGGGAGAG
AGTCACCACATACGAAGACGGGGGCGTGCTGACCGCTACCCAGGACACCAGCCTCCAGGACGGCTGCCTC
ATCTACAACGTCAAGATCAGAGGGGTGAACTTCACATCCAACGGCCCTGTGATGCAGAAGAAAACACTCG
GCTGGGAGGCCTTCACCGAGACGCTGTACCCCGCTGACGGCGGCCTGGAAGGCAGAAACGACATGGCCCT
GAAGCTCGTGGGCGGGAGCCATCTGATCGCAAACGCCAAGACCACATATAGATCCAAGAAACCCGCTAAG
AACCTCAAGATGCCTGGCGTCTACTATGTGGACTACAGACTGGAAAGAATCAAGGAGGCCAACAACGAGA
CCTACGTCGAGCAGCACGAGGTGGCAGTGGCCAGATACTGCGACCTCCCTAGCAAACTGGGGCACAAGCT
TAATGGCGGCTCCGGCGGCCGCTCCGAGGGCCGCGGCTCCCTGCTGACCTGCGGCGACGTGGAGGAGAAC
CCCGGCCCCGCCCCCGGCTCCACCATGGTGGTGCCCAAGAAGAAGAGGAAAGTCTCCAACCTGCTGACTG
TGCACCAAAACCTGCCTGCCCTCCCTGTGGATGCCACCTCTGATGAAGTCAGGAAGAACCTGATGGACAT
GTTCAGGGACAGGCAGGCCTTCTCTGAACACACCTGGAAGATGCTCCTGTCTGTGTGCAGATCCTGGGCT
GCCTGGTGCAAGCTGAACAACAGGAAATGGTTCCCTGCTGAACCTGAGGATGTGAGGGACTACCTCCTGT
ACCTGCAAGCCAGAGGCCTGGCTGTGAAGACCATCCAACAGCACCTGGGCCAGCTCAACATGCTGCACAG
GAGATCTGGCCTGCCTCGCCCTTCTGACTCCAATGCTGTGTCCCTGGTGATGAGGAGAATCAGAAAGGAG
AATGTGGATGCTGGGGAGAGAGCCAAGCAGGCCCTGGCCTTTGAACGCACTGACTTTGACCAAGTCAGAT
CCCTGATGGAGAACTCTGACAGATGCCAGGACATCAGGAACCTGGCCTTCCTGGGCATTGCCTACAACAC
CCTGCTGCGCATTGCCGAAATTGCCAGAATCAGAGTGAAGGACATCTCCCGCACCGATGGTGGGAGAATG
CTGATCCACATTGGCAGGACCAAGACCCTGGTGTCCACAGCTGGTGTGGAGAAGGCCCTGTCCCTGGGGG
TTACCAAGCTGGTGGAGAGATGGATCTCTGTGTCTGGTGTGGCTGATGACCCCAACAACTACCTGTTCTG
CCGGGTCAGAAAGAATGGTGTGGCTGCCCCTTCTGCCACCTCCCAACTGTCCACCCGGGCCCTGGAAGGG
ATCTTTGAGGCCACCCACCGCCTGATCTATGGTGCCAAGGATGACTCTGGGCAGAGATACCTGGCCTGGT
CTGGCCACTCTGCCAGAGTGGGTGCTGCCAGGGACATGGCCAGGGCTGGTGTGTCCATCCCTGAAATCAT
GCAGGCTGGTGGCTGGACCAATGTGAACATTGTGATGAACTACATCAGAAACCTGGACTCTGAGACTGGG
GCCATGGTGAGGCTGCTCGAGGATGGGGACTGATAAGGCGCGCCGGATCTTTTTCCCTCTGCCAAAAATT
ATGGGGACATCATGAAGCCCCTTGAGCATCTGACTTCTGGCTAATAAAGGAAATTTATTTTCATTGCAAT
AGTGTGTTGGAATTTTTTGTGTCTCTCACTCGGAAGGACATATGGGAGGGCAAATCATTTAAAACATCAG
AATGAGTATTTGGTTTAGAGTTTGGCAACATATGCCCATATGCTGGCTGCCATGAACAAAGGTTGGCTAT
AAAGAGGTCATCAGTATATGAAACAGCCCCCTGCTGTCCATTCCTTATTCCATAGAAAAGCCTTGACTTG
AGGTTAGATTTTTTTTATATTTTGTTTTGTGTTATTTTTTTCTTTAACATCCCTAAAATTTTCCTTACAT
GTTTTACTAGCCAGATTTTTCCTCCTCTCCTGACTACTCCCAGTCATAGCTGTCCCTCTTCTCTTATGGA
GATCCCTCGACCTGCAGCCCAAGCTTGGCGTAATCATGGTCATAGCTGTTTCCTGTGTGAAATTGTTATC
CGCTCACAATTCCACACAACATACGAGCCGGAAGCATAAAGTGTAAAGCCTGGGGTGCCTAATGAGTGAG
CTAACTCACATTAATTGCGTTGCGCTCACTGCCCGCTTTCCAGTCGGGAAACCTGTCGTGCCAGCGGATC
CGCATCTCAATTAGTCAGCAACCATAGTCCCGCCCCTAACTCCGCCCATCCCGCCCCTAACTCCGCCCAG
TTCCGCCCATTCTCCGCCCCATGGCTGACTAATTTTTTTTATTTATGCAGAGGCCGAGGCCGCCTCGGCC
TCTGAGCTATTCCAGAAGTAGTGAGGAGGCTTTTTTGGAGGCCTAGGCTTTTGCAAAAAGCTAACTTGTT
TATTGCAGCTTATAATGGTTACAAATAAAGCAATAGCATCACAAATTTCACAAATAAAGCATTTTTTTCA
CTGCATTCTAGTTGTGGTTTGTCCAAACTCATCAATGTATCTTATCATGTCTGGATCCGCTGCATTAATG
AATCGGCCAACGCGCGGGGAGAGGCGGTTTGCGTATTGGGCGCTCTTCCGCTTCCTCGCTCACTGACTCG
CTGCGCTCGGTCGTTCGGCTGCGGCGAGCGGTATCAGCTCACTCAAAGGCGGTAATACGGTTATCCACAG
AATCAGGGGATAACGCAGGAAAGAACATGTGAGCAAAAGGCCAGCAAAAGGCCAGGAACCGTAAAAAGGC
CGCGTTGCTGGCGTTTTTCCATAGGCTCCGCCCCCCTGACGAGCATCACAAAAATCGACGCTCAAGTCAG
AGGTGGCGAAACCCGACAGGACTATAAAGATACCAGGCGTTTCCCCCTGGAAGCTCCCTCGTGCGCTCTC
CTGTTCCGACCCTGCCGCTTACCGGATACCTGTCCGCCTTTCTCCCTTCGGGAAGCGTGGCGCTTTCTCA
TAGCTCACGCTGTAGGTATCTCAGTTCGGTGTAGGTCGTTCGCTCCAAGCTGGGCTGTGTGCACGAACCC
CCCGTTCAGCCCGACCGCTGCGCCTTATCCGGTAACTATCGTCTTGAGTCCAACCCGGTAAGACACGACT
TATCGCCACTGGCAGCAGCCACTGGTAACAGGATTAGCAGAGCGAGGTATGTAGGCGGTGCTACAGAGTT
CTTGAAGTGGTGGCCTAACTACGGCTACACTAGAAGAACAGTATTTGGTATCTGCGCTCTGCTGAAGCCA
GTTACCTTCGGAAAAAGAGTTGGTAGCTCTTGATCCGGCAAACAAACCACCGCTGGTAGCGGTGGTTTTT
TTGTTTGCAAGCAGCAGATTACGCGCAGAAAAAAAGGATCTCAAGAAGATCCTTTGATCTTTTCTACGGG
GTCTGACGCTCAGTGGAACGAAAACTCACGTTAAGGGATTTTGGTCATGAGATTATCAAAAAGGATCTTC
ACCTAGATCCTTTTAAATTAAAAATGAAGTTTTAAATCAATCTAAAGTATATATGAGTAAACTTGGTCTG
ACAGTTACCAATGCTTAATCAGTGAGGCACCTATCTCAGCGATCTGTCTATTTCGTTCATCCATAGTTGC
CTGACTCCCCGTCGTGTAGATAACTACGATACGGGAGGGCTTACCATCTGGCCCCAGTGCTGCAATGATA
CCGCGAGACCCACGCTCACCGGCTCCAGATTTATCAGCAATAAACCAGCCAGCCGGAAGGGCCGAGCGCA
GAAGTGGTCCTGCAACTTTATCCGCCTCCATCCAGTCTATTAATTGTTGCCGGGAAGCTAGAGTAAGTAG
TTCGCCAGTTAATAGTTTGCGCAACGTTGTTGCCATTGCTACAGGCATCGTGGTGTCACGCTCGTCGTTT
GGTATGGCTTCATTCAGCTCCGGTTCCCAACGATCAAGGCGAGTTACATGATCCCCCATGTTGTGCAAAA
AAGCGGTTAGCTCCTTCGGTCCTCCGATCGTTGTCAGAAGTAAGTTGGCCGCAGTGTTATCACTCATGGT
TATGGCAGCACTGCATAATTCTCTTACTGTCATGCCATCCGTAAGATGCTTTTCTGTGACTGGTGAGTAC
TCAACCAAGTCATTCTGAGAATAGTGTATGCGGCGACCGAGTTGCTCTTGCCCGGCGTCAATACGGGATA
ATACCGCGCCACATAGCAGAACTTTAAAAGTGCTCATCATTGGAAAACGTTCTTCGGGGCGAAAACTCTC
AAGGATCTTACCGCTGTTGAGATCCAGTTCGATGTAACCCACTCGTGCACCCAACTGATCTTCAGCATCT
TTTACTTTCACCAGCGTTTCTGGGTGAGCAAAAACAGGAAGGCAAAATGCCGCAAAAAAGGGAATAAGGG
CGACACGGAAATGTTGAATACTCATACTCTTCCTTTTTCAATATTATTGAAGCATTTATCAGGGTTATTG
TCTCATGAGCGGATACATATTTGAATGTATTTAGAAAAATAAACAAATAGGGGTTCCGCGCACATTTCCC
CGAAAAGTGC
